>Addgene plasmid #10799 | FLAG.PKCzeta | addgene partial sequence | sequence record 17739 | 10799 with CMV Forward
GACCGTCGAATTCACCATGGACTATAAGGACGATGATGACTTACCCAGCAGGACCGACCCCAAGATGGAC
CGGAGCGGCGGTCGCGTCCGTCTGAAGGCGCACTACAGCGGGGACATCCTG
